>Addgene plasmid #25012 | pKW08-Lx | depositor full sequence | sequence record 11543 | Author sequence
TGATTAGCTAAGCAGAAGGCCATCCTGACGGATGGCCTTTTTGCGTTTAATACTGTTTAAACCTCTAGAT
CACGATTCGCTCGAGGTCAATGACGCTGTGCGGGAGTGAGAGAATCCGTCGATCAGTGCTGTCAGGCCGA
AATCGAATTCCCGGTCGCGTTCAGGAACGCTCGCATTGCCGACCTCTGCGGTTTGCTCCTCCAGTACGAC
ACCGACGGTGTATCGGCTGACCGCGATGAGCATGCTGATGGCTGTCTGTTCATCGAATCCCTGAGACACG
AGAAGCCCGACTTGCTGACCGGAAGCCTCAGCTCCTTCGTCGGTGTCGTCGCCGGATGGTCTGCGGTGGT
GCTCAGCGTGGAGACGCGCACCGTCACGGACCGCGTGTAGTGCGTGGCGGAAACTTCTTGCGTTTCGCAA
GAGAAATGCGTCCCATTTCTCGTCGGACTCGGGGAAGGAAGCGTGATGCTCTCGGTCAAGCACGTCGCTC
GCCAGCGCTGCGAGGAGTTCGGCCTTCGTGCGGAAGTGCCAGTAGAGGCCGGGCTGCTGTACCTGTAAGT
GAGCCGCCAGCGCGCGAGTGGTGAAGCCATCGAGCCCAGTCTCGTCGAGCACCTGCCGGGCCCCGAGCAA
CACGGACGTGCGGTCGAGACGCTTCCGGTGGTGAGTCATAGTTGCACTTTATCATCGATAACTTTATCTT
AGATAAAGTGACTGCTCGCTACTCTCATCTGACTGCTCGCTACTCTCATCGTGGAATCCTGACAGGATCC
GGAGGAAATGTTATGAAATTTGGAAACTTCCTCCTCACTTATCAGCCACCTGAGCTATCTCAGACCGAAG
TGATGAAGCGATTGGTTAATCTGGGCAAAGCGTCTGAAGGTTGTGGCTTCGACACCGTTTGGTTGCTAGA
GCACCACTTCACTGAATTTGGGTTGTTAGGGAATCCTTATGTTGCTGCCGCACACCTATTAGGTGCGACA
GAAACGCTCAACGTTGGCACTGCAGCTATCGTATTGCCGACTGCCCATCCGGTTCGACAAGCAGAAGACG
TAAACCTACTGGATCAAATGTCAAAAGGACGATTCCGTTTTGGTATTTGTCGCGGTTTGTACGATAAAGA
TTTTCGTGTCTTTGGTACAGACATGGATAACAGCCGAGCCTTAATGGACTGTTGGTATGACTTGATGAAA
GAAGGCTTCAATGAAGGCTATATCGCGGCGGATAACGAACATATTAAGTTCCCGAAAATCCAACTGAATC
CATCGGCTTACACACAAGGTGGTGCTCCTGTTTATGTCGTCGCGGAGTCAGCATCAACGACAGAATGGGC
TGCAGAGCGTGGCCTACCAATGATTCTAAGCTGGATCATCAACACTCACGAGAAGAAAGCGCAGCTTGAT
CTTTACAACGAAGTCGCGACTGAACATGGCTACGATGTGACTAAGATTGACCACTGTTTGTCTTACATCA
CCTCCGTCGATCATGACTCAAATAGAGCCAAAGATATTTGCCGCAACTTCTTGGGCCATTGGTACGACTC
ATACGTGAATGCCACCAAGATTTTTGACGACTCTGACCAAACAAAAGGTTACGACTTCAATAAAGGTCAA
TGGCGTGATTTTGTGTTGAAAGGCCACAAAGACACCAATCGCCGAATTGATTACAGCTACGAAATCAACC
CAGTAGGGACGCCTGAAGAGTGTATCGCGATTATCCAGCAAGATATTGATGCGACGGGTATTGACAATAT
TTGTTGTGGTTTTGAAGCAAACGGTTCTGAAGAAGAAATTATCGCATCTATGAAGCTATTCCAGTCTGAT
GTGATGCCATATCTCAAAGAAAAACAGTAATTAATATTTTCTAAAAGGAAAGAGACATGAAATTTGGATT
ATTCTTCCTCAATTTTATGAACTCAAAGCGTTCTTCTGATCAAGTCATCGAAGAAATGTTAGATACCGCA
CATTACGTAGATCAGTTGAAGTTTGACACGTTGGCTGTTTACGAAAACCATTTCTCGAACAATGGTGTGG
TTGGTGCCCCACTAACAGTGGCTGGTTTTTTACTTGGTATGACAAAGAACGCCAAAGTGGCTTCGTTGAA
TCACGTCATTACCACGCATCATCCAGTACGTGTGGCGGAAGAAGCGTGTCTACTTGACCAAATGAGTGAA
GGCCGTTTTGCCTTTGGCTTTAGTGATTGTGAAAAGAGTGCAGATATGCGCTTCTTTAATCGACCAACGG
ATTCTCAGTTTCAGTTGTTCAGTGAGTGTCACAAGATCATCAATGATTCATTCACTACTGGGTACTGCCA
TCCAAACAATGATTTTTATAGTTTTCCTAAAATCTCCGTTAACCCACACGCGTTCACTGAAGGCGGTCCT
GCGCAATTTGTGAATGCGACGAGCAAAGAAGTGGTTGAATGGGCGGCTAAGTTAGGGCTTCCACTCGTGT
TTAGATGGGACGACTCAAACGCTCAAAGAAAAGAATACGCCGGTTTGTACCACGAAGTTGCTCAGGCACA
TGGTGTCGATGTTAGTCAGGTTCGACACAAGCTGACGCTGCTGGTCAACCAAAATGTAGATGGTGAAGCA
GCAAGGGCAGAAGCTCGCGTGTATTTGGAAGAGTTTGTCCGTGAATCTTACTCAAATACCGACTTTGAGC
AAAAAATGGGAGAGCTGTTGTCAGAAAATGCCATCGGTACTTATGAAGAAAGTACTCAGGCAGCGCGAGT
TGCGATTGAGTGTTGTGGTGCCGCGGACCTATTGATGTCTTTTGAGTCGATGGAAGATAAAGCGCAGCAA
AGAGCGGTTATCGATGTGGTAAACGCCAACATCGTCAAATACCACTCGTAAAAGCTTTAGCTAATTAATT
GGGGACCCTAGAGGTCCCCTTTTTTATTTTATCGATACCGTCGACCTCGAGGGGGGGCCCGCCGGGGATC
ATCGAGCCGAGAACGTTATCGAAGTTGGTCATGTGTAATCCCCTCGTTTGAACTTTGGATTAAGCGTAGA
TACACCCTTGGACAAGCCAGTTGGATTCGGAGACAAGCAAATTCAGCCTTAAAAAGGGCGAGGCCTGCGG
TGGTGGAACACCGCAGGGCCTCTAACCGCTCGACGCGCTGCACCAACCAGCCCGCGAACGGCTGGCAGCC
AGCGTAAGGCGCGGCTCATCGGGCGGCGTTCGCCACGATGTCCTGCACTTCGAGCCAAGCCTCGAACACC
TGCTGGTGTGCACGACTCACCCGGTTGTTGACACCGCGCGCGGCCGTGCGGGCTCGGTGGGGCGGCTGTG
TCGCCCTTGCCAGCGTGAGTAGCGCGTACCTCACCTCGCCCAACAGGTCGCACACAGCCGATTCGTACGC
CATAAAGCCAGGTGAGCCCACCAGCTCCGTAAGTTCGGGCGCTGTGTGGCTCGTACCCGCGCATTCAGGC
GGCAGGGGGTCTAACGGGTCTAAGGCGGCGTGTACGGCCGCCACAGCGGCTCTCAGCGGCCCGGAAACGT
CCTCGAAACGACGCATGTGTTCCTCCTGGTTGGTACAGGTGGTTGGGGGTGCTCGGCTGTCGCTGGTGTT
CCACCACCAGGGCTCGACGGGAGAGCGGGGGAGTGTGCAGTTGTGGGGTGGCCCCTCAGCGAAATATCTG
ACTTGGAGCTCGTGTCGGACCATACACCGGTGATTAATCGTGGTCTACTACCAAGCGTGAGCCACGTCGC
CGACGAATTTGAGCAGCTCTGGCTGCCGTACTGGCCGCTGGCAAGCGACGATCTGCTCGAGGGGATCTAC
CGCCAAAGCCGCGCGTCGGCCCTAGGCCGCCGGTACATCGAGGCGAACCCAACAGCGCTGGCAAACCTGC
TGGTCGTGGACGTAGACCATCCAGACGCAGCGCTCCGAGCGCTCAGCGCCCGGGGGTCCCATCCGCTGCC
CAACGCGATCGTGGGCAATCGCGCCAACGGCCACGCACACGCAGTGTGGGCACTCAACGCCCCTGTTCCA
CGCACCGAATACGCGCGGCGTAAGCCGCTCGCATACATGGCGGCGTGCGCCGAAGGCCTTCGGCGCGCCG
TCGACGGCGACCGCAGTTACTCAGGCCTCATGACCAAAAACCCCGGCCACATCGCCTGGGAAACGGAATG
GCTCCACTCAGATCTCTACACACTCAGCCACATCGAGGCCGAGCTCGGCGCGAACATGCCACCGCCGCGC
TGGCGTCAGCAGACCACGTACAAAGCGGCTCCGACGCCGCTAGGGCGGAATTGCGCACTGTTCGATTCCG
TCAGGTTGTGGGCCTATCGTCCCGCCCTCATGCGGATCTACCTGCCGACCCGGAACGTGGACGGACTCGG
CCGCGCGATCTATGCCGAGTGCCACGCGCGAAACGCCGAATTCCCGTGCAACGACGTGTGTCCCGGACCG
CTACCGGACAGCGAGGTCCGCGCCATCGCCAACAGCATTTGGCGTTGGATCACAACCAAGTCGCGCATTT
GGGCGGACGGGATCGTGGTCTACGAGGCCACACTCAGTGCGCGCCAGTCGGCCATCTCGCGGAAGGGCGC
AGCAGCGCGCACGGCGGCGAGCACAGTTGCGCGGCGCGCAAAGTCCGCGTCAGCCATGGAGGCATTGCTA
TGAGCGACGGCTACAGCGACGGCTACAGCGACGGCTACAACCGGCAGCCGACTGTCCGCAAAAAGCGGCG
CGTGACCGCCGCCGAAGGCGCTCGAATCACCGGACTATCCGAACGCCACGTCGTCCGGCTCGTGGCGCAG
GAACGCAGCGAGTGGCTCGCCGAGCAGGCTGCACGCCGCGAACGCATCCGCGCCTATCACGACGACGAGG
GCCACTCTTGGCCGCAAACGGCCAAACATTTCGGGCTGCATCTGGACACCGTTAAGCGACTCGGCTATCG
GGCGAGGAAAGAGCGTGCGGCAGAACAGGAAGCGGCTCAAAAGGCCCACAACGAAGCCGACAATCCACCG
CTGTTCTAACGCAATTGGGGAGCGGGTGTCGCGGGGGTTCCGTGGGGGGTTCCGTTGCAACGGGTCGGAC
AGGTAAAAGTCCTGGTAGACGCTAGTTTTCTGGTTTGGGCCATGCCTGTCTCGTTGCGTGTTTCGTTGCG
CCCGTTTTGAATACCAGCCAGACGAGACGGGGTTCTACGAATCTTGGTCGATACCAAGCCATTTCCGCTG
AATATCGGGGAGCTCACCGCCAGAATCGGTGGTTGTGGTGATGTACGTGGCGAACTCCGTTGTAGTGCCT
GTGGTGGCATCCGTGGCCACTCTCGTTGCACGGTTCGTTGTGCCGTTACAGGCCCCGTTGACAGCTCACC
GAACGTAGTTAAAACATGCTGGTCAAACTAGGTTTACCAACGATACGAGTCAGCTCATCTAGGGCCAGTT
CTAGGCGTTGTTCGTTGCGCGGTTCGTTGCGCATGTTTCGTGTGGTTGCTAGATGGCTCCGCAACCACAC
GCTTCGAGGTTGAGTGCTTCCAGCACGGGCGCGATCCAGAAGAACTTCGTCGTGCGACTGTCCTCGTTGA
TCCTTGCCGAGCTGGGATGGAAGCTCGGCCGACCACCCTGGAGGAGATGATCGAGGATGCCAGGGCCTTT
CACGCCCGCCGCTGCTGAGCGTCCGCCGCCGGGCCCGCACCGCCGTCGGCCGGCCCGCTCCGGGCTCGCA
GCAGCGGGCTTCGGCGCGGGCCCGGGGCTCCCGAGCGCGGGCGGGGCTCCGGGCGGCCGCCGGGGGCCGG
GGGCGGCGCCGGGCGGCCCGGGGCGTCAGGCGCCGGGGGCGGTGTCCGGCGGCCCCCAGAGGAACTGCGC
CAGTTCCTCCGGATCGGTGAAGCCGGAGAGATCCAGCGGGGTCTCCTCGAACACCTCGAAGTCGTGCAGG
AAGGTGAAGGCGAGCAGTTCGCGGGCGAAGTCCTCGGTCCGCTTCCACTGCGCCCCGTCGAGCAGCGCGG
CCAGGATCTCGCGGTCGCCCCGGAAGGCGTTGAGATGCAGTTGCACCAGGCTGTAGCGGGAGTCTCCCGC
ATAGACGTCGGTGAAGTCGACGATCCCGGTGACCTCGGTCGCGGCCAGGTCCACGAAGATGTTGGTCCCG
TGCAGGTCGCCGTGGACGAACCGGGGTTCGCGGCCGGCCAGCAGCGTGTCCACGTCCGGCAGCCAGTCCT
CCAGGCGGTCCAGCAGCCGGGGCGAGAGGTAGCCCCACCCGCGGTGGTCCTCGACGGTCGCCGCGCGGCG
TTCCCGCAGCAGTTCCGGGAAGACCTCGGAATGGGGGGTGAGCACGGTGTTCCCGGTCAGCGGCACCCTG
TGCAGCCGGCCGAGCACCCGGCCGAGTTCGCGGGCCAGGGCGAGCAGCGCGTTCCGGTCGGTCGTGCCGT
CCATCGCGGACCGCCAGGTGGTGCCGGTCATCCGGCTCATCACCAGGTAGGGCCACGGCCAGGCTCCGGT
GCCGGGCCGCAGCTCGCCGCGGCCGAGGAGGCGGGGCACCGGCACCGGGGCGTCCGCCAGGACCGCGTAC
GCCTCCGACTCCGACGCGAGGCTCTCCGGACCGCACCAGTGCTCGCCGAACAGCTTGATCACCGGGTCGG
GCTCGCCGACCAGTACGGGGTTGGTGCTCTCGCCGGGCACCCGCAGCACCGGCGGCACCGGCAGCCCGAG
CTCCTCCAGGGCTCGGCGGGCCAGCGGCTCCCAGAATTCCTGGTCGTTCCGCAGGCTCGCGTAGGAATCA
TCCGAATCAATACGGTCGAGAAGTAACAGGGATTCTTGTGTCACAGCGGACCTCTATTCACAGGGTACGG
GCCGGCTTAATTCCGCACGGCCGGTCGCGACACGGCCTGTCCGCACCGCGGTCAGGCGTTGACGATGACG
GGCTGGTCGGCCACGTCCGGGGAGTCAGGCAACTATGGATGAACGAAATAGACAGATCGCTGAGATAGGT
GCCTCACTGATTAAGCATTGGTAACTGTCAGACCAAGTTTACTCATATATACTTTAGATTGATTTAAAAC
TTCATTTTTAATTTAAAAGGATCTAGGTGAAGATCCTTTTTGATAATCTCATGACCAAAATCCCTTAACG
TGAGTTTTCGTTCCACTGAGCGTCAGACCCCGTAGAAAAGATCAAAGGATCTTCTTGAGATCCTTTTTTT
CTGCGCGTAATCTGCTGCTTGCAAACAAAAAAACCACCGCTACCAGCGGTGGTTTGTTTGCCGGATCAAG
AGCTACCAACTCTTTTTCCGAAGGTAACTGGCTTCAGCAGAGCGCAGATACCAAATACTGTCCTTCTAGT
GTAGCCGTAGTTAGGCCACCACTTCAAGAACTCTGTAGCACCGCCTACATACCTCGCTCTGCTAATCCTG
TTACCAGTGGCTGCTGCCAGTGGCGATAAGTCGTGTCTTACCGGGTTGGACTCAAGACGATAGTTACCGG
ATAAGGCGCAGCGGTCGGGCTGAACGGGGGGTTCGTGCACACAGCCCAGCTTGGAGCGAACGACCTACAC
CGAACTGAGATACCTACAGCGTGAGCTATGAGAAAGCGCCACGCTTCCCGAAGGGAGAAAGGCGGACAGG
TATCCGGTAAGCGGCAGGGTCGGAACAGGAGAGCGCACGAGGGAGCTTCCAGGGGGAAACGCCTGGTATC
TTTATAGTCCTGTCGGGTTTCGCCACCTCTGACTTGAGCGTCGATTTTTGTGATGCTCGTCAGGGGGGCG
GAGCCTATGGAAAAACGCCAGCAACGCGGCCTTTTTACGGTTCCTGGCCTTTTGCTGGCCTTTTGCTCAC
ATGTTCTTTCCTGCGTTATCCCCTGATTCTGTGGATAACCGTATTACCGCCTTTGAGTGAGCTGATACCG
CTCGCCGCAGCCGAACGACCGAGCGCAGCGAGTCAGTGAGCGAGGAAGCGGAAGAGCGCCCAATACGCAA
ACCGCCTCTCCCCGCGCGTTGGCCGATTCATTAATGCAGCTAGAACTAGT
Features (pLannotate 1.2.2; 8 found; start..end, strand, type, name):
     14..41      +  terminator     rrnB T2 terminator: transcription terminator T2 from the E. coli rrnB gene
    783..1847    +  CDS            luxA: LUXA_VIBHA - Experimental evidence at protein level: Swiss-Prot protein existence level 1. Light-emitting reaction in luminous bacteria. From Vibrio harveyi (Beneckea harveyi).
   1877..2848    +  CDS            luxB: LUXB_VIBHA - Experimental evidence at protein level: Swiss-Prot protein existence level 1. Light-emitting reaction in luminous bacteria. The specific role of the beta subunit is unknown, but it is absolutely required for bioluminescence activity. From Vibrio harveyi (Beneckea harveyi).
   2899..2931    +  misc_feature   MCS (fragment): pBluescript multiple cloning site
   5769..6761    -  CDS            hyg: KHYB_STRHY - Experimental evidence at protein level: Swiss-Prot protein existence level 1. The aminoglycoside phosphotransferases achieve inactivation of their antibiotic substrates by phosphorylation. From Streptomyces hygroscopicus.
   6878..6953    +  CDS            bla(M) (fragment): β-lactamase lacking the signal sequence; bla(M); allows cytosolic expression of β-lactamase
   7125..7713    +  rep_origin     ori: high-copy-number ColE1/pMB1/pBR322/pUC origin of replication
   7896..7951    +  CDS            lacI (fragment): lac repressor; lacI; The lac repressor binds to the lac operator to inhibit transcription in E. coli. This inhibition can be relieved by adding lactose or isopropyl-β-D-thiogalactopyranoside (IPTG).
