[The description below was written by a language model from this plasmid's Addgene catalogue record and pLannotate feature annotations shown in this document.]
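Description:
pKW08-Lx is an E. coli–mycobacteria shuttle plasmid of 7,960 bp, catalogued as a bacterial expression vector built on the pMC1M backbone and associated with work on improved tetracycline-inducible vectors for mycobacteria. It carries a high-copy ColE1/pUC-type origin for propagation in E. coli. The record notes that it is high copy in E. coli but low copy in mycobacteria, which implies a separate mycobacterial replicon. No such element is annotated, and a stretch of nearly 3 kb between the cloning-site remnant and the resistance gene has no features assigned. Selection in both hosts relies on the Streptomyces hygroscopicus hygromycin phosphotransferase gene, encoded on the reverse strand. Short fragments of β-lactamase and lacI near the origin appear to be non-functional leftovers from earlier cloning steps.

The payload is a bacterial luciferase reporter: the Vibrio harveyi luxA and luxB genes arranged in tandem on the forward strand, encoding the alpha and beta subunits of the light-emitting enzyme. Because only luxAB is present, without the genes that synthesise the aldehyde substrate, light output would generally depend on supplying that substrate externally. An rrnB T2 terminator lies upstream, where it would insulate the cassette from read-through transcription, and a fragment of a pBluescript multiple cloning site follows luxB. The promoter driving luxAB, and any tetracycline repressor or operator elements, are not annotated in the feature table. The roughly 700 bp between the terminator and luxA may hold regulatory sequence, but the record does not state this. Given the associated publication title, the plasmid most plausibly serves as a luminescent reporter for measuring the regulation and output of the tetracycline-inducible expression system in mycobacteria.
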