Addgene plasmid #25012: pKW08-Lx
Depositing lab: Brian Robertson. Depositing organization: Imperial College London. Publication: Improved mycobacterial tetracycline inducible vectors. Williams KJ, Joyce G, Robertson BD. Plasmid. 2010 Sep;64(2):69-73. doi: 10.1016/j.plasmid.2010.04.003. Epub 2010 Apr 29. PubMed 20434484.
Backbone
  Vector backbone: pMC1M
  Backbone size w/o insert (bp): 7960
  Vector type: Bacterial Expression
Growth in bacteria
  Bacterial resistance: Hygromycin, 200 μg/mL
  Growth temperature: 37°C
  Growth strain: DH5alpha
  Growth instructions: High copy number in E. coli. Low copy number in mycobacteria.
  Copy number: Low Copy
Gene/Insert
  Gene/Insert name: pKW08-Lx
  Insert size (bp): 7960
  Cloning method: Restriction Enzyme
  Sequencing primers: 5′ N/A
Terms and licenses: Academic/Nonprofit Terms; Industry Terms: Not Available to Industry
How to cite: pKW08-Lx was a gift from Brian Robertson (Addgene plasmid # 25012 ; http://n2t.net/addgene:25012 ; RRID:Addgene_25012)
