>Addgene plasmid #25012 | pKW08-Lx | addgene partial sequence | sequence record 30849 | 25012 with pBluescriptKS
TTAATTAGCTAAAGCTTTTACGAGTGGTATTTGACGATGTTGGCGTTTACCACATCGATAACCGCTCTTT
GCTGCGCTTTATCTTCCATCGACTCAAAAGACATCAATAGGTCCGCGGCACCACAACACTCAATCGCAAC
TCGCGCTGCCTGAGTACTTTCTTCATAAGTACCGATGGCATTTTCTGACAACAGCTCTCCCATTTTTTGC
TCAAAGTCGGTATTTGAGTAAGATTCACGGACAAACTCTTCCAAATACACGCGAGCTTCTGCCCTTGCTG
CTTCACCATCTACATTTTGGTTGACCAGCAGCGTCAGCTTGTGTCGAACCTGACTAACATCGACACCATG
TGCCTGAGCAACTTCGTGGTACAAACCGGCGTATTCTTTTCTTTGAGCGTTTGAGTCGTCCCATCTAAAC
ACGAGTGGAAGCCCTAACTTAGCCGCCCATTCAACCACTTCTTTGCTCGTCGCATTCACAAATTGCGCAG
GACCGCCTTCAGTGAACGCGTGCGGGTTAACGGAGATTTTAGGAAAACTATAAAAATCATTGTTTGGATG
GCAGTACCCAGTAGTGAATGAATCATTGATGATCTTGTGACACTCACTGAACAACTGAAACTGAGAATCC
GTTGGTCGATTAAAGAAGCGCATATCTGCACTCTTTTCACAATCACTAAAGCCAAAGGCAAAACGGCCTT
CACTCATTTGGTCAAGTAGACACGCTTCTTCCGCCACACGTACTGGATGATGCGTGGTAATGACGTGATT
CAACGAAGCCACTTTGGCGTTCTTTGTCATACCAAGTAAAAAACCAGCCACTGTTAGTGGGGCACCAACC
ACACCATTGTTCGAG
